Addgene plasmid #20038: pSB819-PKR-gib-SST
Depositing lab: Harmit Malik. Depositing organization: Fred Hutchinson Cancer Center. Publication: Protein kinase R reveals an evolutionary model for defeating viral mimicry. Elde NC, Child SJ, Geballe AP, Malik HS. Nature. 2009 Jan 22;457(7228):485-9. doi: 10.1038/nature07529. Epub 2008 Nov 30. PubMed 19043403.
Backbone
  Vector backbone: PSB819
  Backbone size w/o insert (bp): 6400
  Vector type: Yeast Expression
  Selectable markers: URA3
Growth in bacteria
  Bacterial resistance: Ampicillin, 100 μg/mL
  Growth temperature: 37°C
  Growth strain: DH5alpha
  Copy number: High Copy
Gene/Insert
  Gene/Insert name: Protein kinase R (alt name: EIF2AK2)
  Species: N. leucogenys (white-cheeked gibbon)
  Insert size (bp): 1656
  Mutation: Y489S, A492S
  GenBank ID: EU733257
  Cloning method: Restriction Enzyme; 5′ cloning site XhoI (not destroyed); 3′ cloning site NotI (not destroyed)
  Sequencing primers: 5′ n/a; 3′ M13R
Terms and licenses: Academic/Nonprofit Terms; Industry Terms: Not Available to Industry
How to cite: pSB819-PKR-gib-SST was a gift from Harmit Malik (Addgene plasmid # 20038 ; http://n2t.net/addgene:20038 ; RRID:Addgene_20038)
