[The description below was written by a language model from this plasmid's Addgene catalogue record.]
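Description:
pSB819-PKR-gib-SST is a yeast expression plasmid built on the pSB819 backbone (about 6.4 kb without insert). It acts as a shuttle vector: in E. coli it is maintained at high copy under ampicillin selection, and in yeast it is selected through the URA3 auxotrophic marker, which complements uracil auxotrophy in ura3 host strains. The record does not state the promoter driving the insert, the type of yeast replication origin or integration mode, or any epitope tags, and no feature table is available to fill in those details.

The insert is a roughly 1.66 kb coding sequence for protein kinase R (PKR, also known as EIF2AK2) from the white-cheeked gibbon, cloned between XhoI and NotI sites, both of which remain intact so the insert can be excised or swapped. This version carries two point substitutions, Y489S and A492S, which presumably account for the "SST" suffix in the name. PKR is an interferon-induced, double-stranded-RNA-activated kinase that phosphorylates the translation initiation factor eIF2α to shut down protein synthesis in infected cells, and some viruses counteract it with proteins that mimic its substrate.

The associated publication concerns how PKR evolution illustrates a way of defeating such viral mimicry, so this construct fits a series of primate PKR variants expressed in yeast to test how particular residues affect kinase function or sensitivity to viral antagonists. The record itself does not spell out the specific assay or the expected effect of the two substitutions.
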