>Addgene plasmid #20038 | pSB819-PKR-gib-SST | addgene partial sequence | sequence record 25765 | 20038 with M13R
TCCACCGCGGTGGCGGCCGCCTAACGTGNNNNNNNNNNNNNTTTCTCTGGGCTTTTCTTCCACACAGTCA
AGGNGCTTAGTATTTCAGATGTGTTAGGTCGGTCCTCAGGTTTCTTTGAGAGTAATTTCTGTAGAAGAGT
TTTTTCTTTTTTATCAAATACATCTGAGATGATGCCATCCCGTAGGTCTGTGAAAAACTTTGATGTTTCA
GAAGCAGTGTCACATACATGAAGAAGTTCAGCAAGAATTAGCCCCAAAGCGTAGAGGTCCACTTCCTTTC
CATAGTCTTGCAAAGAAATCTGTTCTGGGCTCATGTATCGCAAAGTTCCTGTACTCCTTGATCGCTTTCC
ATCATTTTTCAGAGATGTTACAAGTCCAAAGTCTCCAATCTTTATTTGTTTTGTATCTACTAAGAATATA
TTACTTGGCTTAAGATCTCTATGAATTAATTTTTTTGAATGTATATAATCCACCCCTTTTGNTATTTGTT
CAAAGAATTCCAAAGCCAAAACTTTGTCTAGTTTCTTGCCTCTTCTATTGTCAATCCATTGCTCCAATGT
CCCTTTATCACAGAATTCCATTTTGGATGAAAANGNNCTTAGTCTTTGACCNTGAACTATTTTTTGCNGT
TCTCAGGANCATANTCATCACTCTCAGGATCNTAAGANCTGGNCTCNNGATCATAAT
